>Addgene plasmid #124372 | pLenti-HRE-dUnaG | depositor full sequence | sequence record 238246 | pLenti-HRE-dUnaG sequence 8646 bps
CAGGTGGCACTTTTCGGGGAAATGTGCGCGGAACCCCTATTTGTTTATTTTTCTAAATACATTCAAATAT
GTATCCGCTCATGAGACAATAACCCTGATAAATGCTTCAATAATATTGAAAAAGGAAGAGTATGAGTATT
CAACATTTCCGTGTCGCCCTTATTCCCTTTTTTGCGGCATTTTGCCTTCCTGTTTTTGCTCACCCAGAAA
CGCTGGTGAAAGTAAAAGATGCTGAAGATCAGTTGGGTGCACGAGTGGGTTACATCGAACTGGATCTCAA
CAGCGGTAAGATCCTTGAGAGTTTTCGCCCCGAAGAACGTTTTCCAATGATGAGCACTTTTAAAGTTCTG
CTATGTGGCGCGGTATTATCCCGTATTGACGCCGGGCAAGAGCAACTCGGTCGCCGCATACACTATTCTC
AGAATGACTTGGTTGAGTACTCACCAGTCACAGAAAAGCATCTTACGGATGGCATGACAGTAAGAGAATT
ATGCAGTGCTGCCATAACCATGAGTGATAACACTGCGGCCAACTTACTTCTGACAACGATCGGAGGACCG
AAGGAGCTAACCGCTTTTTTGCACAACATGGGGGATCATGTAACTCGCCTTGATCGTTGGGAACCGGAGC
TGAATGAAGCCATACCAAACGACGAGCGTGACACCACGATGCCTGTAGCAATGGCAACAACGTTGCGCAA
ACTATTAACTGGCGAACTACTTACTCTAGCTTCCCGGCAACAATTAATAGACTGGATGGAGGCGGATAAA
GTTGCAGGACCACTTCTGCGCTCGGCCCTTCCGGCTGGCTGGTTTATTGCTGATAAATCTGGAGCCGGTG
AGCGTGGGTCTCGCGGTATCATTGCAGCACTGGGGCCAGATGGTAAGCCCTCCCGTATCGTAGTTATCTA
CACGACGGGGAGTCAGGCAACTATGGATGAACGAAATAGACAGATCGCTGAGATAGGTGCCTCACTGATT
AAGCATTGGTAACTGTCAGACCAAGTTTACTCATATATACTTTAGATTGATTTAAAACTTCATTTTTAAT
TTAAAAGGATCTAGGTGAAGATCCTTTTTGATAATCTCATGACCAAAATCCCTTAACGTGAGTTTTCGTT
CCACTGAGCGTCAGACCCCGTAGAAAAGATCAAAGGATCTTCTTGAGATCCTTTTTTTCTGCGCGTAATC
TGCTGCTTGCAAACAAAAAAACCACCGCTACCAGCGGTGGTTTGTTTGCCGGATCAAGAGCTACCAACTC
TTTTTCCGAAGGTAACTGGCTTCAGCAGAGCGCAGATACCAAATACTGTCCTTCTAGTGTAGCCGTAGTT
AGGCCACCACTTCAAGAACTCTGTAGCACCGCCTACATACCTCGCTCTGCTAATCCTGTTACCAGTGGCT
GCTGCCAGTGGCGATAAGTCGTGTCTTACCGGGTTGGACTCAAGACGATAGTTACCGGATAAGGCGCAGC
GGTCGGGCTGAACGGGGGGTTCGTGCACACAGCCCAGCTTGGAGCGAACGACCTACACCGAACTGAGATA
CCTACAGCGTGAGCTATGAGAAAGCGCCACGCTTCCCGAAGGGAGAAAGGCGGACAGGTATCCGGTAAGC
GGCAGGGTCGGAACAGGAGAGCGCACGAGGGAGCTTCCAGGGGGAAACGCCTGGTATCTTTATAGTCCTG
TCGGGTTTCGCCACCTCTGACTTGAGCGTCGATTTTTGTGATGCTCGTCAGGGGGGCGGAGCCTATGGAA
AAACGCCAGCAACGCGGCCTTTTTACGGTTCCTGGCCTTTTGCTGGCCTTTTGCTCACATGTTCTTTCCT
GCGTTATCCCCTGATTCTGTGGATAACCGTATTACCGCCTTTGAGTGAGCTGATACCGCTCGCCGCAGCC
GAACGACCGAGCGCAGCGAGTCAGTGAGCGAGGAAGCGGAAGAGCGCCCAATACGCAAACCGCCTCTCCC
CGCGCGTTGGCCGATTCATTAATGCAGCTGGCACGACAGGTTTCCCGACTGGAAAGCGGGCAGTGAGCGC
AACGCAATTAATGTGAGTTAGCTCACTCATTAGGCACCCCAGGCTTTACACTTTATGCTTCCGGCTCGTA
TGTTGTGTGGAATTGTGAGCGGATAACAATTTCACACAGGAAACAGCTATGACCATGATTACGCCAAGCG
CGCAATTAACCCTCACTAAAGGGAACAAAAGCTGGAGCTGCAAGCTTAATGTAGTCTTATGCAATACTCT
TGTAGTCTTGCAACATGGTAACGATGAGTTAGCAACATGCCTTACAAGGAGAGAAAAAGCACCGTGCATG
CCGATTGGTGGAAGTAAGGTGGTACGATCGTGCCTTATTAGGAAGGCAACAGACGGGTCTGACATGGATT
GGACGAACCACTGAATTGCCGCATTGCAGAGATATTGTATTTAAGTGCCTAGCTCGATACAATAAACGGG
TCTCTCTGGTTAGACCAGATCTGAGCCTGGGAGCTCTCTGGCTAACTAGGGAACCCACTGCTTAAGCCTC
AATAAAGCTTGCCTTGAGTGCTTCAAGTAGTGTGTGCCCGTCTGTTGTGTGACTCTGGTAACTAGAGATC
CCTCAGACCCTTTTAGTCAGTGTGGAAAATCTCTAGCAGTGGCGCCCGAACAGGGACCTGAAAGCGAAAG
GGAAACCAGAGCTCTCTCGACGCAGGACTCGGCTTGCTGAAGCGCGCACGGCAAGAGGCGAGGGGCGGCG
ACTGGTGAGTACGCCAAAAATTTTGACTAGCGGAGGCTAGAAGGAGAGAGATGGGTGCGAGAGCGTCAGT
ATTAAGCGGGGGAGAATTAGATCGCGATGGGAAAAAATTCGGTTAAGGCCAGGGGGAAAGAAAAAATATA
AATTAAAACATATAGTATGGGCAAGCAGGGAGCTAGAACGATTCGCAGTTAATCCTGGCCTGTTAGAAAC
ATCAGAAGGCTGTAGACAAATACTGGGACAGCTACAACCATCCCTTCAGACAGGATCAGAAGAACTTAGA
TCATTATATAATACAGTAGCAACCCTCTATTGTGTGCATCAAAGGATAGAGATAAAAGACACCAAGGAAG
CTTTAGACAAGATAGAGGAAGAGCAAAACAAAAGTAAGACCACCGCACAGCAAGCGGCCGCTGATCTTCA
GACCTGGAGGAGGAGATATGAGGGACAATTGGAGAAGTGAATTATATAAATATAAAGTAGTAAAAATTGA
ACCATTAGGAGTAGCACCCACCAAGGCAAAGAGAAGAGTGGTGCAGAGAGAAAAAAGAGCAGTGGGAATA
GGAGCTTTGTTCCTTGGGTTCTTGGGAGCAGCAGGAAGCACTATGGGCGCAGCCTCAATGACGCTGACGG
TACAGGCCAGACAATTATTGTCTGGTATAGTGCAGCAGCAGAACAATTTGCTGAGGGCTATTGAGGCGCA
ACAGCATCTGTTGCAACTCACAGTCTGGGGCATCAAGCAGCTCCAGGCAAGAATCCTGGCTGTGGAAAGA
TACCTAAAGGATCAACAGCTCCTGGGGATTTGGGGTTGCTCTGGAAAACTCATTTGCACCACTGCTGTGC
CTTGGAATGCTAGTTGGAGTAATAAATCTCTGGAACAGATTGGAATCACACGACCTGGATGGAGTGGGAC
AGAGAAATTAACAATTACACAAGCTTAATACACTCCTTAATTGAAGAATCGCAAAACCAGCAAGAAAAGA
ATGAACAAGAATTATTGGAATTAGATAAATGGGCAAGTTTGTGGAATTGGTTTAACATAACAAATTGGCT
GTGGTATATAAAATTATTCATAATGATAGTAGGAGGCTTGGTAGGTTTAAGAATAGTTTTTGCTGTACTT
TCTATAGTGAATAGAGTTAGGCAGGGATATTCACCATTATCGTTTCAGACCCACCTCCCAACCCCGAGGG
GACCCGACAGGCCCGAAGGAATAGAAGAAGAAGGTGGAGAGAGAGACAGAGACAGATCCATTCGATTAGT
GAACGGATCTCGACGGTATCGGTTAACTTTTAAAAGAAAAGGGGGGATTGGGGGGTACAGTGCAGGGGAA
AGAATAGTAGACATAATAGCAACAGACATACAAACTAAAGAATTACAAAAACAAATTACAAAATTCAAAA
TTTTATCGTCCAGTGTGGTGGAATTCTGCAGATATCAACAAGTTTGTACAAAAAAGCAGGCTCCGCGGCC
GCCCCCTTCACCGTACCGAGCTTTTCTCGAGCCACAGTGCATACGTGGGCTCCAACAGGTCCTCTTGTCG
AGCCACAGTGCATACGTGGGCTCCAACAGGTCCTCTTGTCGAGCCACAGTGCATACGTGGGCTCCAACAG
GTCCTCTTGTCGAGCCACAGTGCATACGTGGGCTCCAACAGGTCCTCTTGTCGAGCCACAGTGCATACGT
GGGCTCCAACAGGTCCTCTTGTCGAGATCTGGTAGGCGTGTACGGTGGGAGGTCTATATAAGCAGAGCTC
GTTTAGTGAACCGTCAGATCACTAGAAGCTTGGCATTCCGGTACTGTTGGTAAAGCCACCATGGTCGAGA
AATTTGTTGGCACCTGGAAGATCGCAGACAGCCATAATTTTGGTGAATACCTGAAAGCTATCGGAGCCCC
AAAGGAATTAAGCGATGGTGGGGATGCCACGACGCCGACATTGTACATCTCCCAGAAGGACGGAGACAAA
ATGACAGTGAAAATAGAGAATGGACCTCCTACGTTCCTTGACACTCAAGTAAAGTTCAAATTAGGGGAGG
AGTTCGACGAATTTCCTTCTGATCGAAGAAAAGGCGTAAAATCTGTCGTGAACTTGGTGGGAGAGAAGCT
GGTGTACGTACAAAAGTGGGACGGCAAGGAGACGACGTATGTCCGAGAGATAAAGGACGGTAAACTGGTC
GTGACACTTACGATGGGAGACGTCGTGGCTGTGCGCAGCTACCGGAGGGCGACGGAAACCGGTAAGAAGC
TTAGCCACGGCTTCCCGCCGGAGGTGGAGGAGCAGGATGATGGCACGCTGCCCATGTCTTGTGCCCAGGA
GAGCGGGATGGACCGTCACCCTGCAGCCTGTGCTTCTGCTAGGATCAATGTGGTCGACCCGCGGGGATCC
ACGCGTGCGGCCGCAGAACAAAAACTCATCTCAGAAGAGGATCTGAATGGGGCCGCATAGTCTAGAAGCT
CGCTGATCAGCCTCGACTGTGCCTTCTAGTTGCCAGCCATCTGTTGTTTGCCCCTCCCCCGTGCCTTCCT
TGACCCTGGAAGGTGCCACTCCCACTGTCCTTTCCTAATAAAATGAGGAAATTGCATCGCATTGTCTGAG
TAGGTGTCATTCTATTCTGGGGGGTGGGGTGGGGCAGGACAGCAAGGGGGAGGATTGGGAAGACAATAGC
AGGCATGCTGGGGATGGCCCGGGCTCTATGGCTTCTGAGGCGGAAAGAACCAGCTGAAGGGTGGGCGCGC
CGACCCAGCTTTCTTGTACAAAGTGGTTGATATCCAGCACAGTGGCGGCCGCTCGACAATCAACCTCTGG
ATTACAAAATTTGTGAAAGATTGACTGGTATTCTTAACTATGTTGCTCCTTTTACGCTATGTGGATACGC
TGCTTTAATGCCTTTGTATCATGCTATTGCTTCCCGTATGGCTTTCATTTTCTCCTCCTTGTATAAATCC
TGGTTGCTGTCTCTTTATGAGGAGTTGTGGCCCGTTGTCAGGCAACGTGGCGTGGTGTGCACTGTGTTTG
CTGACGCAACCCCCACTGGTTGGGGCATTGCCACCACCTGTCAGCTCCTTTCCGGGACTTTCGCTTTCCC
CCTCCCTATTGCCACGGCGGAACTCATCGCCGCCTGCCTTGCCCGCTGCTGGACAGGGGCTCGGCTGTTG
GGCACTGACAATTCCGTGGTGTTGTCGGGGAAGCTGACGTCCTTTCCATGGCTGCTCGCCTGTGTTGCCA
CCTGGATTCTGCGCGGGACGTCCTTCTGCTACGTCCCTTCGGCCCTCAATCCAGCGGACCTTCCTTCCCG
CGGCCTGCTGCCGGCTCTGCGGCCTCTTCCGCGTCTTCGCCTTCGCCCTCAGACGAGTCGGATCTCCCTT
TGGGCCGCCTCCCCGCCTGGAATTCTACCGGGTAGGGGAGGCGCTTTTCCCAAGGCAGTCTGGAGCATGC
GCTTTAGCAGCCCCGCTGGGCACTTGGCGCTACACAAGTGGCCTCTGGCCTCGCACACATTCCACATCCA
CCGGTAGGCGCCAACCGGCTCCGTTCTTTGGTGGCCCCTTCGCGCCACCTTCTACTCCTCCCCTAGTCAG
GAAGTTCCCCCCCGCCCCGCAGCTCGCGTCGTGCAGGACGTGACAAATGGAAGTAGCACGTCTCACTAGT
CTCGTGCAGATGGACAGCACCGCTGAGCAATGGAAGCGGGTAGGCCTTTGGGGCAGCGGCCAATAGCAGC
TTTGCTCCTTCGCTTTCTGGGCTCAGAGGCTGGGAAGGGGTGGGTCCGGGGGCGGGCTCAGGGGCGGGCT
CAGGGGCGGGGCGGGCGCCCGAAGGTCCTCCGGAGGCCCGGCATTCTGCACGCTTCAAAAGCGCACGTCT
GCCGCGCTGTTCTCCTCTTCCTCATCTCCGGGCCTTTCGACCTGCAGCCCAAGCTTACCATGACCGAGTA
CAAGCCCACGGTGCGCCTCGCCACCCGCGACGACGTCCCCAGGGCCGTACGCACCCTCGCCGCCGCGTTC
GCCGACTACCCCGCCACGCGCCACACCGTCGATCCGGACCGCCACATCGAGCGGGTCACCGAGCTGCAAG
AACTCTTCCTCACGCGCGTCGGGCTCGACATCGGCAAGGTGTGGGTCGCGGACGACGGCGCCGCGGTGGC
GGTCTGGACCACGCCGGAGAGCGTCGAAGCGGGGGCGGTGTTCGCCGAGATCGGCCCGCGCATGGCCGAG
TTGAGCGGTTCCCGGCTGGCCGCGCAGCAACAGATGGAAGGCCTCCTGGCGCCGCACCGGCCCAAGGAGC
CCGCGTGGTTCCTGGCCACCGTCGGCGTCTCGCCCGACCACCAGGGCAAGGGTCTGGGCAGCGCCGTCGT
GCTCCCCGGAGTGGAGGCGGCCGAGCGCGCCGGGGTGCCCGCCTTCCTGGAGACCTCCGCGCCCCGCAAC
CTCCCCTTCTACGAGCGGCTCGGCTTCACCGTCACCGCCGACGTCGAGGTGCCCGAAGGACCGCGCACCT
GGTGCATGACCCGCAAGCCCGGTGCCTGACGCCCGCCCCACGACCCGCAGCGCCCGACCGAAAGGAGCGC
ACGACCCCATGCATCTCGAGGGCCCGGTACCTTTAAGACCAATGACTTACAAGGCAGCTGTAGATCTTAG
CCACTTTTTAAAAGAAAAGGGGGGACTGGAAGGGCTAGCTCACTCCCAACGAAGACAAGATCTGCTTTTT
GCTTGTACTGGGTCTCTCTGGTTAGACCAGATCTGAGCCTGGGAGCTCTCTGGCTAACTAGGGAACCCAC
TGCTTAAGCCTCAATAAAGCTTGCCTTGAGTGCTTCAAGTAGTGTGTGCCCGTCTGTTGTGTGACTCTGG
TAACTAGAGATCCCTCAGACCCTTTTAGTCAGTGTGGAAAATCTCTAGCAGTAGTAGTTCATGTCATCTT
ATTATTCAGTATTTATAACTTGCAAAGAAATGAATATCAGAGAGTGAGAGGAACTTGTTTATTGCAGCTT
ATAATGGTTACAAATAAAGCAATAGCATCACAAATTTCACAAATAAAGCATTTTTTTCACTGCATTCTAG
TTGTGGTTTGTCCAAACTCATCAATGTATCTTATCATGTCTGGCTCTAGCTATCCCGCCCCTAACTCCGC
CCATCCCGCCCCTAACTCCGCCCAGTTCCGCCCATTCTCCGCCCCATGGCTGACTAATTTTTTTTATTTA
TGCAGAGGCCGAGGCCGCCTCGGCCTCTGAGCTATTCCAGAAGTAGTGAGGAGGCTTTTTTGGAGGCCTA
CGGGACGTACCCAATTCGCCCTATAGTGAGTCGTATTACGCGCGCTCACTGGCCGTCGTTTTACAACGTC
GTGACTGGGAAAACCCTGGCGTTACCCAACTTAATCGCCTTGCAGCACATCCCCCTTTCGCCAGCTGGCG
TAATAGCGAAGAGGCCCGCACCGATCGCCCTTCCCAACAGTTGCGCAGCCTGAATGGCGAATGGCGCG
[124 nt withheld, positions 8189-8312]
C
[91 nt withheld, positions 8314-8404]
A
[49 nt withheld, positions 8406-8454]
CCTTTGACGTTGGAGTCCACGTTCTTT
[37 nt withheld, positions 8482-8518]
ACCCTATCTCGGTCTATTCTTTTGATTTATAAGGGATTTTGCCGATTTCGGCCTATTGGTTAAAAAATGA
GCTGATTTAACAAAAATTTAACGCGAATTTTAACAAAATATTAACGTTTACAATTTCC
Features (pLannotate 1.2.2; 32 found; start..end, strand, type, name):
     27..131     +  promoter       AmpR promoter: bla
    132..992     +  CDS            AmpR: β-lactamase; bla; confers resistance to ampicillin, carbenicillin, and related antibiotics
   1163..1751    +  rep_origin     ori: high-copy-number ColE1/pMB1/pBR322/pUC origin of replication
   1934..2026    +  CDS            lacI (fragment): lac repressor; lacI; The lac repressor binds to the lac operator to inhibit transcription in E. coli. This inhibition can be relieved by adding lactose or isopropyl-β-D-thiogalactopyranoside (IPTG).
   2039..2060    +  protein_bind   CAP binding site: CAP binding activates transcription in the presence of cAMP. E. coli catabolite activator protein
   2075..2105    +  promoter       lac promoter: promoter for the E. coli lac operon
   2113..2129    +  protein_bind   lac operator: The lac repressor binds to the lac operator to inhibit transcription in E. coli. This inhibition can be relieved by adding lactose or isopropyl-β-D-thiogalactopyranoside (IPTG). lac repressor encoded by lacI
   2174..2192    +  promoter       T3 promoter: promoter for bacteriophage T3 RNA polymerase
   2220..2441    +  promoter       RSV promoter: Rous sarcoma virus enhancer/promoter
   2448..2628    +  LTR            5' LTR (truncated): truncated 5' long terminal repeat (LTR) from HIV-1
   2672..2797    +  misc_feature   HIV-1 Ψ: packaging signal of human immunodeficiency virus type 1
   2781..3144    +  CDS            HIV-1 gag (fragment): gag protein from human immunodeficiency virus 1; gag
   3239..3575    +  ncRNA          RRE: Accession: RF00036 - HIV Rev response element
   3611..4000    +  CDS            env (fragment): ENV_HV1H2 - Experimental evidence at protein level: Swiss-Prot protein existence level 1. [Transmembrane protein gp41]: Acts as a class I viral fusion protein. Under the current model, the protein has at least 3 conformational states: pre-fusion native state, pre-hairpin intermediate state, and post-fusion hairpin state. During fusion of viral and target intracellular membranes, the coiled coil regions (heptad repeats) assume a trimer-of-hairpins structure, positioning the fusion peptide in close proximity to the C-terminal region of the ectodomain. The formation of this structure appears to d
   4018..4134    +  misc_feature   cPPT/CTS: central polypurine tract and central termination sequence of HIV-1
   4168..4192    +  protein_bind   attB1: mutant version of attB; recombination site for the Gateway® BP reaction BP Clonase™
   4441..4479    +  promoter       minimal CMV promoter: human cytomegalovirus (CMV) immediate early promoter
   4541..4957    +  CDS            UnaG: UnaG is a basic (constitutively fluorescent) green fluorescent protein published in 2013, derived from Anguilla japonica. It has low acid sensitivity. It requires the cofactor bilirubin for fluorescence.
   4964..5092    +  CDS            d2EYFP (fragment): EYFP destabilized by residues 422-461 of mouse ornithine decarboxylase, giving an in vivo half-life of ~2 hours mammalian codon-optimized
   5197..5404    +  polyA_signal   bGH poly(A) signal: bovine growth hormone polyadenylation signal
   5425..5446    +  promoter       SV40 promoter (fragment): SV40 enhancer and early promoter
   5463..5487    -  protein_bind   attB2: mutant version of attB; recombination site for the Gateway® BP reaction BP Clonase™
   5518..6106    +  misc_feature   WPRE: woodchuck hepatitis virus posttranscriptional regulatory element
   6120..6619    +  promoter       PGK promoter: mouse phosphoglycerate kinase 1 promoter
   6640..7239    +  CDS            PuroR: puromycin N-acetyltransferase; pac from Streptomyces alboniger; confers resistance to puromycin
   7307..7444    +  CDS            nef (fragment): NEF_HV1LA - Experimental evidence at protein level: Swiss-Prot protein existence level 1. Extracellular Nef protein targets CD4(+) T-lymphocytes for apoptosis by interacting with CXCR4 surface receptors. From Human immunodeficiency virus type 1 group M subtype B (isolate Lai) (HIV-1).
   7430..7610    +  LTR            5' LTR (truncated): truncated 5' long terminal repeat (LTR) from HIV-1
   7682..7803    +  polyA_signal   SV40 poly(A) signal: SV40 polyadenylation signal
   7843..7978    +  rep_origin     SV40 ori: SV40 origin of replication
   8000..8018    -  promoter       T7 promoter: promoter for bacteriophage T7 RNA polymerase
   8026..8181    +  CDS            lacZα (fragment): LacZα fragment of β-galactosidase; lacZ fragment
   8189..8644    +  rep_origin     f1 ori (sequence partly withheld): f1 bacteriophage origin of replication; arrow indicates direction of (+) strand synthesis
