>Addgene plasmid #124372 | pLenti-HRE-dUnaG | addgene full sequence | sequence record 243367 | Addgene NGS Result
GGGTCTCTCTGGTTAGACCAGATCTGAGCCTGGGAGCTCTCTGGCTAACTAGGGAACCCACTGCTTAAGC
CTCAATAAAGCTTGCCTTGAGTGCTTCAAGTAGTGTGTGCCCGTCTGTTGTGTGACTCTGGTAACTAGAG
ATCCCTCAGACCCTTTTAGTCAGTGTGGAAAATCTCTAGCAGTGGCGCCCGAACAGGGACTTGAAAGCGA
AAGGGAAACCAGAGGAGCTCTCTCGACGCAGGACTCGGCTTGCTGAAGCGCGCACGGCAAGAGGCGAGGG
GCGGCGACTGGTGAGTACGCCAAAAATTTTGACTAGCGGAGGCTAGAAGGAGAGAGATGGGTGCGAGAGC
GTCAGTATTAAGCGGGGGAGAATTAGATCGCGATGGGAAAAAATTCGGTTAAGGCCAGGGGGAAAGAAAA
AATATAAATTAAAACATATAGTATGGGCAAGCAGGGAGCTAGAACGATTCGCAGTTAATCCTGGCCTGTT
AGAAACATCAGAAGGCTGTAGACAAATACTGGGACAGCTACAACCATCCCTTCAGACAGGATCAGAAGAA
CTTAGATCATTATATAATACAGTAGCAACCCTCTATTGTGTGCATCAAAGGATAGAGATAAAAGACACCA
AGGAAGCTTTAGACAAGATAGAGGAAGAGCAAAACAAAAGTAAGACCACCGCACAGCAAGCGGCCGCTGA
TCTTCAGACCTGGAGGAGGAGATATGAGGGACAATTGGAGAAGTGAATTATATAAATATAAAGTAGTAAA
AATTGAACCATTAGGAGTAGCACCCACCAAGGCAAAGAGAAGAGTGGTGCAGAGAGAAAAAAGAGCAGTG
GGAATAGGAGCTTTGTTCCTTGGGTTCTTGGGAGCAGCAGGAAGCACTATGGGCGCAGCGTCAATGACGC
TGACGGTACAGGCCAGACAATTATTGTCTGGTATAGTGCAGCAGCAGAACAATTTGCTGAGGGCTATTGA
GGCGCAACAGCATCTGTTGCAACTCACAGTCTGGGGCATCAAGCAGCTCCAGGCAAGAATCCTGGCTGTG
GAAAGATACCTAAAGGATCAACAGCTCCTGGGGATTTGGGGTTGCTCTGGAAAACTCATTTGCACCACTG
CTGTGCCTTGGAATGCTAGTTGGAGTAATAAATCTCTGGAACAGATTTGGAATCACACGACCTGGATGGA
GTGGGACAGAGAAATTAACAATTACACAAGCTTAATACACTCCTTAATTGAAGAATCGCAAAACCAGCAA
GAAAAGAATGAACAAGAATTATTGGAATTAGATAAATGGGCAAGTTTGTGGAATTGGTTTAACATAACAA
ATTGGCTGTGGTATATAAAATTATTCATAATGATAGTAGGAGGCTTGGTAGGTTTAAGAATAGTTTTTGC
TGTACTTTCTATAGTGAATAGAGTTAGGCAGGGATATTCACCATTATCGTTTCAGACCCACCTCCCAACC
CCGAGGGGACCCGACAGGCCCGAAGGAATAGAAGAAGAAGGTGGAGAGAGAGACAGAGACAGATCCATTC
GATTAGTGAACGGATCTCGACGGTATCGGTTAACTTTTAAAAGAAAAGGGGGGATTGGGGGGTACAGTGC
AGGGGAAAGAATAGTAGACATAATAGCAACAGACATACAAACTAAAGAATTACAAAAACAAATTACAAAA
TTCAAAATTTTATCGTCCAGTGTGGTGGAATTCTGCAGATATCAACAAGTTTGTACAAAAAAGCAGGCTC
CGCGGCCGCCCCCTTCACCGTACCGAGCTTTTCTCGAGCCACAGTGCATACGTGGGCTCCAACAGGTCCT
CTTGTCGAGCCACAGTGCATACGTGGGCTCCAACAGGTCCTCTTGTCGAGCCACAGTGCATACGTGGGCT
CCAACAGGTCCTCTTGTCGAGCCACAGTGCATACGTGGGCTCCAACAGGTCCTCTTGTCGAGCCACAGTG
CATACGTGGGCTCCAACAGGTCCTCTTGTCGAGATCTGGTAGGCGTGTACGGTGGGAGGTCTATATAAGC
AGAGCTCGTTTAGTGAACCGTCAGATCACTAGAAGCTTGGCATTCCGGTACTGTTGGTAAAGCCACCATG
GTCGAGAAATTTGTTGGCACCTGGAAGATCGCAGACAGCCATAATTTTGGTGAATACCTGAAAGCTATCG
GAGCCCCAAAGGAATTAAGCGATGGTGGGGATGCCACGACGCCGACATTGTACATCTCCCAGAAGGACGG
AGACAAAATGACAGTGAAAATAGAGAATGGACCTCCTACGTTCCTTGACACTCAAGTAAAGTTCAAATTA
GGGGAGGAGTTCGACGAATTTCCTTCTGATCGAAGAAAAGGCGTAAAATCTGTCGTGAACTTGGTGGGAG
AGAAGCTGGTGTACGTACAAAAGTGGGACGGCAAGGAGACGACGTATGTCCGAGAGATAAAGGACGGTAA
ACTGGTCGTGACACTTACGATGGGAGACGTCGTGGCTGTGCGCAGCTACCGGAGGGCGACGGAAACCGGT
AAGAAGCTTAGCCACGGCTTCCCGCCGGAGGTGGAGGAGCAGGATGATGGCACGCTGCCCATGTCTTGTG
CCCAGGAGAGCGGGATGGACCGTCACCCTGCAGCCTGTGCTTCTGCTAGGATCAATGTGGTCGACCCGCG
GGGATCCACGCGTGCGGCCGCAGAACAAAAACTCATCTCAGAAGAGGATCTGAATGGGGCCGCATAGTCT
AGAAGCTCGCTGATCAGCCTCGACTGTGCCTTCTAGTTGCCAGCCATCTGTTGTTTGCCCCTCCCCCGTG
CCTTCCTTGACCCTGGAAGGTGCCACTCCCACTGTCCTTTCCTAATAAAATGAGGAAATTGCATCGCATT
GTCTGAGTAGGTGTCATTCTATTCTGGGGGGTGGGGTGGGGCAGGACAGCAAGGGGGAGGATTGGGAAGA
CAATAGCAGGCATGCTGGGGATGGCCCGGGCTCTATGGCTTCTGAGGCGGAAAGAACCAGCTGAAGGGTG
GGCGCGCCGACCCAGCTTTCTTGTACAAAGTGGTTGATATCCAGCACAGTGGCGGCCGCTCGACAATCAA
CCTCTGGATTACAAAATTTGTGAAAGATTGACTGGTATTCTTAACTATGTTGCTCCTTTTACGCTATGTG
GATACGCTGCTTTAATGCCTTTGTATCATGCTATTGCTTCCCGTATGGCTTTCATTTTCTCCTCCTTGTA
TAAATCCTGGTTGCTGTCTCTTTATGAGGAGTTGTGGCCCGTTGTCAGGCAACGTGGCGTGGTGTGCACT
GTGTTTGCTGACGCAACCCCCACTGGTTGGGGCATTGCCACCACCTGTCAGCTCCTTTCCGGGACTTTCG
CTTTCCCCCTCCCTATTGCCACGGCGGAACTCATCGCCGCCTGCCTTGCCCGCTGCTGGACAGGGGCTCG
GCTGTTGGGCACTGACAATTCCGTGGTGTTGTCGGGGAAGCTGACGTCCTTTCCATGGCTGCTCGCCTGT
GTTGCCACCTGGATTCTGCGCGGGACGTCCTTCTGCTACGTCCCTTCGGCCCTCAATCCAGCGGACCTTC
CTTCCCGCGGCCTGCTGCCGGCTCTGCGGCCTCTTCCGCGTCTTCGCCTTCGCCCTCAGACGAGTCGGAT
CTCCCTTTGGGCCGCCTCCCCGCCTGGAATTCTACCGGGTAGGGGAGGCGCTTTTCCCAAGGCAGTCTGG
AGCATGCGCTTTAGCAGCCCCGCTGGGCACTTGGCGCTACACAAGTGGCCTCTGGCCTCGCACACATTCC
ACATCCACCGGTAGGCGCCAACCGGCTCCGTTCTTTGGTGGCCCCTTCGCGCCACCTTCTACTCCTCCCC
TAGTCAGGAAGTTCCCCCCCGCCCCGCAGCTCGCGTCGTGCAGGACGTGACAAATGGAAGTAGCACGTCT
CACTAGTCTCGTGCAGATGGACAGCACCGCTGAGCAATGGAAGCGGGTAGGCCTTTGGGGCAGCGGCCAA
TAGCAGCTTTGCTCCTTCGCTTTCTGGGCTCAGAGGCTGGGAAGGGGTGGGTCCGGGGGCGGGCTCAGGG
GCGGGCTCAGGGGCGGGGCGGGCGCCCGAAGGTCCTCCGGAGGCCCGGCATTCTGCACGCTTCAAAAGCG
CACGTCTGCCGCGCTGTTCTCCTCTTCCTCATCTCCGGGCCTTTCGACCTGCAGCCCAAGCTTACCATGA
CCGAGTACAAGCCCACGGTGCGCCTCGCCACCCGCGACGACGTCCCCAGGGCCGTACGCACCCTCGCCGC
CGCGTTCGCCGACTACCCCGCCACGCGCCACACCGTCGATCCGGACCGCCACATCGAGCGGGTCACCGAG
CTGCAAGAACTCTTCCTCACGCGCGTCGGGCTCGACATCGGCAAGGTGTGGGTCGCGGACGACGGCGCCG
CGGTGGCGGTCTGGACCACGCCGGAGAGCGTCGAAGCGGGGGCGGTGTTCGCCGAGATCGGCCCGCGCAT
GGCCGAGTTGAGCGGTTCCCGGCTGGCCGCGCAGCAACAGATGGAAGGCCTCCTGGCGCCGCACCGGCCC
AAGGAGCCCGCGTGGTTCCTGGCCACCGTCGGCGTCTCGCCCGACCACCAGGGCAAGGGTCTGGGCAGCG
CCGTCGTGCTCCCCGGAGTGGAGGCGGCCGAGCGCGCCGGGGTGCCCGCCTTCCTGGAGACCTCCGCGCC
CCGCAACCTCCCCTTCTACGAGCGGCTCGGCTTCACCGTCACCGCCGACGTCGAGGTGCCCGAAGGACCG
CGCACCTGGTGCATGACCCGCAAGCCCGGTGCCTGACGCCCGCCCCACGACCCGCAGCGCCCGACCGAAA
GGAGCGCACGACCCCATGCATCTCGAGGGCCCGGTACCTTTAAGACCAATGACTTACAAGGCAGCTGTAG
ATCTTAGCCACTTTTTAAAAGAAAAGGGGGGACTGGAAGGGCTAGCTCACTCCCAACGAAGACAAGATCT
GCTTTTTGCTTGTACTGGGTCTCTCTGGTTAGACCAGATCTGAGCCTGGGAGCTCTCTGGCTAACTAGGG
AACCCACTGCTTAAGCCTCAATAAAGCTTGCCTTGAGTGCTTCAAGTAGTGTGTGCCCGTCTGTTGTGTG
ACTCTGGTAACTAGAGATCCCTCAGACCCTTTTAGTCAGTGTGGAAAATCTCTAGCAGTAGTAGTTCATG
TCATCTTATTATTCAGTATTTATAACTTGCAAAGAAATGAATATCAGAGAGTGAGAGGAACTTGTTTATT
GCAGCTTATAATGGTTACAAATAAAGCAATAGCATCACAAATTTCACAAATAAAGCATTTTTTTCACTGC
ATTCTAGTTGTGGTTTGTCCAAACTCATCAATGTATCTTATCATGTCTGGCTCTAGCTATCCCGCCCCTA
ACTCCGCCCATCCCGCCCCTAACTCCGCCCAGTTCCGCCCATTCTCCGCCCCATGGCTGACTAATTTTTT
TTATTTATGCAGAGGCCGAGGCCGCCTCGGCCTCTGAGCTATTCCAGAAGTAGTGAGGAGGCTTTTTTGG
AGGCCTAGGGACGTACCCAATTCGCCCTATAGTGAGTCGTATTACGCGCGCTCACTGGCCGTCGTTTTAC
AACGTCGTGACTGGGAAAACCCTGGCGTTACCCAACTTAATCGCCTTGCAGCACATCCCCCTTTCGCCAG
CTGGCGTAATAGCGAAGAGGCCCGCACCGATCGCCCTTCCCAACAGTTGCGCAGCCTGAATGGCGAATGG
G
[124 nt withheld, positions 5742-5865]
C
[91 nt withheld, positions 5867-5957]
A
[49 nt withheld, positions 5959-6007]
CCTTTGACGTTGGAGTCCACGTTCTTT
[37 nt withheld, positions 6035-6071]
ACCCTATCTCGGTCTATTCTTTTGATTTATAAGGGATTTTGCCGATTTCGGCCTATTGGTTAAAAAATGA
GCTGATTTAACAAAAATTTAACGCGAATTTTAACAAAATATTAACGCTTACAATTTAGGTGGCACTTTTC
GGGGAAATGTGCGCGGAACCCCTATTTGTTTATTTTTCTAAATACATTCAAATATGTATCCGCTCATGAG
ACAATAACCCTGATAAATGCTTCAATAATATTGAAAAAGGAAGAGTATGAGTATTCAACATTTCCGTGTC
GCCCTTATTCCCTTTTTTGCGGCATTTTGCCTTCCTGTTTTTGCTCACCCAGAAACGCTGGTGAAAGTAA
AAGATGCTGAAGATCAGTTGGGTGCACGAGTGGGTTACATCGAACTGGATCTCAACAGCGGTAAGATCCT
TGAGAGTTTTCGCCCCGAAGAACGTTTTCCAATGATGAGCACTTTTAAAGTTCTGCTATGTGGCGCGGTA
TTATCCCGTATTGACGCCGGGCAAGAGCAACTCGGTCGCCGCATACACTATTCTCAGAATGACTTGGTTG
AGTACTCACCAGTCACAGAAAAGCATCTTACGGATGGCATGACAGTAAGAGAATTATGCAGTGCTGCCAT
AACCATGAGTGATAACACTGCGGCCAACTTACTTCTGACAACGATCGGAGGACCGAAGGAGCTAACCGCT
TTTTTGCACAACATGGGGGATCATGTAACTCGCCTTGATCGTTGGGAACCGGAGCTGAATGAAGCCATAC
CAAACGACGAGCGTGACACCACGATGCCTGTAGCAATGGCAACAACGTTGCGCAAACTATTAACTGGCGA
ACTACTTACTCTAGCTTCCCGGCAACAATTAATAGACTGGATGGAGGCGGATAAAGTTGCAGGACCACTT
CTGCGCTCGGCCCTTCCGGCTGGCTGGTTTATTGCTGATAAATCTGGAGCCGGTGAGCGTGGGTCTCGCG
GTATCATTGCAGCACTGGGGCCAGATGGTAAGCCCTCCCGTATCGTAGTTATCTACACGACGGGGAGTCA
GGCAACTATGGATGAACGAAATAGACAGATCGCTGAGATAGGTGCCTCACTGATTAAGCATTGGTAACTG
TCAGACCAAGTTTACTCATATATACTTTAGATTGATTTAAAACTTCATTTTTAATTTAAAAGGATCTAGG
TGAAGATCCTTTTTGATAATCTCATGACCAAAATCCCTTAACGTGAGTTTTCGTTCCACTGAGCGTCAGA
CCCCGTAGAAAAGATCAAAGGATCTTCTTGAGATCCTTTTTTTCTGCGCGTAATCTGCTGCTTGCAAACA
AAAAAACCACCGCTACCAGCGGTGGTTTGTTTGCCGGATCAAGAGCTACCAACTCTTTTTCCGAAGGTAA
CTGGCTTCAGCAGAGCGCAGATACCAAATACTGTTCTTCTAGTGTAGCCGTAGTTAGGCCACCACTTCAA
GAACTCTGTAGCACCGCCTACATACCTCGCTCTGCTAATCCTGTTACCAGTGGCTGCTGCCAGTGGCGAT
AAGTCGTGTCTTACCGGGTTGGACTCAAGACGATAGTTACCGGATAAGGCGCAGCGGTCGGGCTGAACGG
GGGGTTCGTGCACACAGCCCAGCTTGGAGCGAACGACCTACACCGAACTGAGATACCTACAGCGTGAGCT
ATGAGAAAGCGCCACGCTTCCCGAAGGGAGAAAGGCGGACAGGTATCCGGTAAGCGGCAGGGTCGGAACA
GGAGAGCGCACGAGGGAGCTTCCAGGGGGAAACGCCTGGTATCTTTATAGTCCTGTCGGGTTTCGCCACC
TCTGACTTGAGCGTCGATTTTTGTGATGCTCGTCAGGGGGGCGGAGCCTATGGAAAAACGCCAGCAACGC
GGCCTTTTTACGGTTCCTGGCCTTTTGCTGGCCTTTTGCTCACATGTTCTTTCCTGCGTTATCCCCTGAT
TCTGTGGATAACCGTATTACCGCCTTTGAGTGAGCTGATACCGCTCGCCGCAGCCGAACGACCGAGCGCA
GCGAGTCAGTGAGCGAGGAAGCGGAAGAGCGCCCAATACGCAAACCGCCTCTCCCCGCGCGTTGGCCGAT
TCATTAATGCAGCTGGCACGACAGGTTTCCCGACTGGAAAGCGGGCAGTGAGCGCAACGCAATTAATGTG
AGTTAGCTCACTCATTAGGCACCCCAGGCTTTACACTTTATGCTTCCGGCTCGTATGTTGTGTGGAATTG
TGAGCGGATAACAATTTCACACAGGAAACAGCTATGACCATGATTACGCCAAGCGCGCAATTAACCCTCA
CTAAAGGGAACAAAAGCTGGAGCTGCAAGCTTAATGTAGTCTTATGCAATACTCTTGTAGTCTTGCAACA
TGGTAACGATGAGTTAGCAACATGCCTTACAAGGAGAGAAAAAGCACCGTGCATGCCGATTGGTGGAAGT
AAGGTGGTACGATCGTGCCTTATTAGGAAGGCAACAGACGGGTCTGACATGGATTGGACGAACCACTGAA
TTGCCGCATTGCAGAGATATTGTATTTAAGTGCCTAGCTCGATACATAAAC
Features (pLannotate 1.2.2; 32 found; start..end, strand, type, name):
      1..181     +  LTR            5' LTR (truncated): truncated 5' long terminal repeat (LTR) from HIV-1
    228..353     +  misc_feature   HIV-1 Ψ: packaging signal of human immunodeficiency virus type 1
    337..700     +  CDS            HIV-1 gag (fragment): gag protein from human immunodeficiency virus 1; gag
    846..1079    +  misc_feature   RRE: The Rev response element (RRE) of HIV-1 allows for Rev-dependent mRNA export from the nucleus to the cytoplasm.
   1456..1556    +  CDS            Rev (fragment): human immunodeficiency virus 1 (HIV-1) Rev protein; rev; enhances nuclear export of unspliced and incompletely spliced viral mRNAs
   1575..1691    +  misc_feature   cPPT/CTS: central polypurine tract and central termination sequence of HIV-1
   1725..1749    +  protein_bind   attB1: mutant version of attB; recombination site for the Gateway® BP reaction BP Clonase™
   1998..2036    +  promoter       minimal CMV promoter: human cytomegalovirus (CMV) immediate early promoter
   2098..2514    +  CDS            UnaG: UnaG is a basic (constitutively fluorescent) green fluorescent protein published in 2013, derived from Anguilla japonica. It has low acid sensitivity. It requires the cofactor bilirubin for fluorescence.
   2521..2649    +  CDS            d2EYFP (fragment): EYFP destabilized by residues 422-461 of mouse ornithine decarboxylase, giving an in vivo half-life of ~2 hours mammalian codon-optimized
   2754..2961    +  polyA_signal   bGH poly(A) signal: bovine growth hormone polyadenylation signal
   2982..3003    +  promoter       SV40 promoter (fragment): SV40 enhancer and early promoter
   3020..3044    -  protein_bind   attB2: mutant version of attB; recombination site for the Gateway® BP reaction BP Clonase™
   3075..3663    +  misc_feature   WPRE: woodchuck hepatitis virus posttranscriptional regulatory element
   3677..4176    +  promoter       PGK promoter: mouse phosphoglycerate kinase 1 promoter
   4197..4796    +  CDS            PuroR: puromycin N-acetyltransferase; pac from Streptomyces alboniger; confers resistance to puromycin
   4864..5001    +  CDS            nef (fragment): NEF_HV1LA - Experimental evidence at protein level: Swiss-Prot protein existence level 1. Extracellular Nef protein targets CD4(+) T-lymphocytes for apoptosis by interacting with CXCR4 surface receptors. From Human immunodeficiency virus type 1 group M subtype B (isolate Lai) (HIV-1).
   4987..5167    +  LTR            5' LTR (truncated): truncated 5' long terminal repeat (LTR) from HIV-1
   5239..5360    +  polyA_signal   SV40 poly(A) signal: SV40 polyadenylation signal
   5400..5535    +  rep_origin     SV40 ori: SV40 origin of replication
   5556..5574    -  promoter       T7 promoter: promoter for bacteriophage T7 RNA polymerase
   5582..5737    +  CDS            lacZα (fragment): LacZα fragment of β-galactosidase; lacZ fragment
   5742..6170    +  rep_origin     f1 ori (sequence partly withheld): f1 bacteriophage origin of replication; arrow indicates direction of (+) strand synthesis
   6223..6327    +  promoter       AmpR promoter: bla
   6328..7188    +  CDS            AmpR: β-lactamase; bla; confers resistance to ampicillin, carbenicillin, and related antibiotics
   7359..7947    +  rep_origin     ori: high-copy-number ColE1/pMB1/pBR322/pUC origin of replication
   8130..8222    +  CDS            lacI (fragment): lac repressor; lacI; The lac repressor binds to the lac operator to inhibit transcription in E. coli. This inhibition can be relieved by adding lactose or isopropyl-β-D-thiogalactopyranoside (IPTG).
   8235..8256    +  protein_bind   CAP binding site: CAP binding activates transcription in the presence of cAMP. E. coli catabolite activator protein
   8271..8301    +  promoter       lac promoter: promoter for the E. coli lac operon
   8309..8325    +  protein_bind   lac operator: The lac repressor binds to the lac operator to inhibit transcription in E. coli. This inhibition can be relieved by adding lactose or isopropyl-β-D-thiogalactopyranoside (IPTG). lac repressor encoded by lacI
   8370..8388    +  promoter       T3 promoter: promoter for bacteriophage T3 RNA polymerase
   8416..8642    +  promoter       RSV promoter: Rous sarcoma virus enhancer/promoter
