[The description below was written by a language model from this plasmid's Addgene catalogue record and pLannotate feature annotations shown in this document.]
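Description:
pLenti-HRE-dUnaG is a lentiviral reporter plasmid for hypoxia-inducible factor (HIF) signaling, built by Gateway recombination into the pLenti X1 Puro DEST backbone. In bacteria it is maintained through a high-copy ColE1/pUC-type origin with ampicillin resistance (AmpR), and it also carries an f1 origin and an SV40 origin. The viral portion has a third-generation layout. An RSV promoter drives a truncated HIV-1 5' LTR, followed by the Ψ packaging signal with a gag fragment, the Rev response element for Rev-dependent export of the genomic RNA, and the cPPT/CTS. A second truncated LTR followed by an SV40 poly(A) signal closes the transfer cassette.

The payload lies between attB1 and attB2. According to the catalogue entry, five copies of a HIF-responsive element sit upstream of a minimal CMV promoter. The feature tables annotate only the minimal promoter, leaving the stretch between attB1 and that promoter unlabelled. This hypoxia-responsive promoter drives UnaG, a green fluorescent protein from the Japanese eel Anguilla japonica that fluoresces on binding bilirubin. UnaG is fused at its C-terminus to a PEST degron, detected by the annotation as the mouse ornithine decarboxylase segment of a destabilized EYFP, and to a Myc tag, which the tables do not annotate. The degron shortens the reporter's half-life, so the signal should follow current rather than past HIF activity. A bGH poly(A) signal follows the coding region within the insert. Downstream, a WPRE precedes a PGK promoter driving puromycin N-acetyltransferase for selection of transduced cells. The depositor and sequencing-derived records agree closely in length and feature order. The associated publication concerns hypoxic niches in tumours, consistent with using the construct to mark hypoxic cells.
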