Addgene plasmid #124372: pLenti-HRE-dUnaG
Purpose: UnaG fluorescent protein reporter for hypoxia-induced factor (HIF) signaling
Depositing lab: Roland Friedel. Depositing organization: Icahn School of Medicine at Mount Sinai. Publication: Hypoxic niches attract and sequester tumor-associated macrophages and cytotoxic T cells and reprogram them for immunosuppression. Sattiraju A, Kang S, Giotti B, Chen Z, Marallano VJ, Brusco C, Ramakrishnan A, Shen L, Tsankov AM, Hambardzumyan D, Friedel RH, Zou H. Immunity. 2023 Jul 7:S1074-7613(23)00274-1. doi: 10.1016/j.immuni.2023.06.017. PubMed 37451265.
Backbone
  Vector backbone: pLenti X1 Puro DEST (Addgene #17297)
  Backbone manufacturer: Eric Campeau & Paul Kaufman
  Backbone size w/o insert (bp): 9031
  Total vector size (bp): 8646
  Vector type: Lentiviral
  Selectable markers: Puromycin
Growth in bacteria
  Bacterial resistance: Ampicillin, 100 μg/mL
  Growth temperature: 30°C
  Growth strain: NEB Stable
  Copy number: High Copy
Gene/Insert
  Gene/Insert name: HRE-dUnaG
  Species: Anguilla japonica
  Insert size (bp): 1300
  Promoter: HRE (HIF responsive element 5x + CMV minimal promoter)
  Tag / fusion protein: PEST-degron and Myc tag (C terminal on insert)
  Cloning method: Gateway Cloning
  Sequencing primers: 5′ Primer 1 CACCGTACCGAGCTTTTCTCGAGC; 3′ Primer 2 CAGCTGGTTCTTTCCGCCTC
Resource information
  A portion of this plasmid was derived from a plasmid made by: the HRE-UnaG insert was obtained from a plasmid that we received with an MTA from the Max-Planck Institute Münster, Germany
Terms and licenses: Academic/Nonprofit Terms; Industry Terms: Not Available to Industry
Depositor comments: Please visit https://doi.org/10.1101/2022.03.01.482530 for bioRxiv preprint.
How to cite: pLenti-HRE-dUnaG was a gift from Roland Friedel (Addgene plasmid # 124372 ; http://n2t.net/addgene:124372 ; RRID:Addgene_124372)
